Addgene plasmid #168433: pTL372
Purpose: pGBKT7 yeast two-hybrid plasmid
Depositing lab: Sophien Kamoun. Depositing organization: Sainsbury Laboratory, Norwich. Publication: A single amino acid polymorphism in a conserved effector of the multihost blast fungus pathogen expands host-target binding spectrum. Bentham AR, Petit-Houdenot Y, Win J, Chuma I, Terauchi R, Banfield MJ, Kamoun S, Langner T. PLoS Pathog. 2021 Nov 10;17(11):e1009957. doi: 10.1371/journal.ppat.1009957. eCollection 2021 Nov. PubMed 34758051.
Backbone
  Vector backbone: pGBKT7
  Vector type: Yeast Expression
Growth in bacteria
  Bacterial resistance: Kanamycin, 50 μg/mL
  Growth temperature: 37°C
  Growth strain: DH5alpha
  Copy number: High Copy
Gene/Insert
  Gene/Insert name: OsaHIP16
  Species: Oryza sativa
  Cloning method: Unknown
Terms and licenses: Academic/Nonprofit Terms; Industry Terms: Not Available to Industry
How to cite: pTL372 was a gift from Sophien Kamoun (Addgene plasmid # 168433 ; http://n2t.net/addgene:168433 ; RRID:Addgene_168433)
