[The description below was written by a language model from this plasmid's Addgene catalogue record and pLannotate feature annotations shown in this document.]
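Description:
pTL372 is a yeast two-hybrid bait plasmid built on the pGBKT7 backbone, carrying OsaHIP16 from rice (Oryza sativa). It is an E. coli–yeast shuttle vector. In bacteria it replicates at high copy from a ColE1/pUC-type origin and is selected with kanamycin through the Tn5 NeoR/KanR gene, which is driven by the AmpR (bla) promoter. In Saccharomyces cerevisiae it is maintained episomally by the 2μ origin and selected through the TRP1 auxotrophic marker with its own promoter. An f1 origin is also present, along with several short backbone remnants (lacZα, lacI, rop, bom, ble and poly(A) fragments) that have no evident role in the construct's function.

The expression cassette uses the yeast ADH1 promoter to drive the GAL4 DNA-binding domain, followed by the insert region and then the T7 and ADH1 terminators. A T7 promoter lies between the GAL4 domain and the insert, an arrangement that generally allows in vitro transcription of the insert alone, without the GAL4 portion. The automated annotation labels part of the insert as a fragment homologous to Arabidopsis HIPP47, a heavy-metal-binding protein, which fits the catalogued OsaHIP16 insert. The annotated match covers only a short stretch, and the record does not state the exact boundaries of the cloned sequence, whether it is full length or a single domain, or the cloning method.

The GAL4 DNA-binding-domain fusion would be co-expressed in a reporter yeast strain with an activation-domain prey, so that an interaction reconstitutes GAL4 activity. The associated publication concerns the host-target binding spectrum of a blast fungus effector, suggesting that this plasmid was used to test effector binding to this rice protein.
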