Features (pLannotate 1.2.2; 24 found; start..end, strand, type, name):
     30..734     +  promoter       ADH1 promoter: S. cerevisiae ADH1; promoter for alcohol dehydrogenase 1
    762..1202    +  CDS            GAL4 DNA binding domain: DNA binding domain of the GAL4 transcriptional activator; Saccharomyces cerevisiae GAL4 (truncated)
   1213..1231    +  promoter       T7 promoter: promoter for bacteriophage T7 RNA polymerase
   1320..1484    +  CDS            HIPP47 (fragment): HIP47_ARATH - Protein inferred from homology: Swiss-Prot protein existence level 3. Heavy-metal-binding protein. From Arabidopsis thaliana (Mouse-ear cress).
   1562..1609    +  terminator     T7 terminator: transcription terminator for bacteriophage T7 RNA polymerase
   1636..1823    +  terminator     ADH1 terminator: S. cerevisiae ADH1; transcription terminator for the S. cerevisiae alcohol dehydrogenase 1 (ADH1) gene
   1871..1887    -  protein_bind   lac operator: The lac repressor binds to the lac operator to inhibit transcription in E. coli. This inhibition can be relieved by adding lactose or isopropyl-β-D-thiogalactopyranoside (IPTG). lac repressor encoded by lacI
   1895..1925    -  promoter       lac promoter: promoter for the E. coli lac operon
   1940..1961    -  protein_bind   CAP binding site: CAP binding activates transcription in the presence of cAMP. E. coli catabolite activator protein
   1974..2066    -  CDS            lacI (fragment): lac repressor; lacI; The lac repressor binds to the lac operator to inhibit transcription in E. coli. This inhibition can be relieved by adding lactose or isopropyl-β-D-thiogalactopyranoside (IPTG).
   2249..2837    -  rep_origin     ori: high-copy-number ColE1/pMB1/pBR322/pUC origin of replication
   3059..3075    +  polyA_signal   bGH poly(A) signal (fragment): bovine growth hormone polyadenylation signal
   3166..3213    -  polyA_signal   HSV TK poly(A) signal: herpes simplex virus thymidine kinase polyadenylation signal (Cole and Stacy, 1985)
   3272..3424    -  CDS            ble (fragment): BLE_KLEPN - Experimental evidence at protein level: Swiss-Prot protein existence level 1. Binding protein with a strong affinity to the bleomycin family of antibiotics. Binds to CL990; an antimitotic-antibiotic compound. From Klebsiella pneumoniae.
   3445..4239    -  CDS            NeoR/KanR: aminoglycoside phosphotransferase from Tn5; aph(3')-II (or nptII); confers resistance to neomycin, kanamycin, and G418 (Geneticin®)
   4240..4344    -  promoter       AmpR promoter: bla
   4371..5713    -  rep_origin     2μ ori: yeast 2μ plasmid origin of replication
   5781..5816    +  CDS            rop (fragment): Rop protein, which maintains plasmids at low copy number; rop
   5918..5967    +  misc_feature   bom (fragment): basis of mobility region from pBR322
   6106..6253    +  promoter       TRP1 promoter: S. cerevisiae TRP1
   6254..6928    +  CDS            TRP1: phosphoribosylanthranilate isomerase, required for tryptophan biosynthesis; S. cerevisiae TRP1; yeast auxotrophic marker
   6979..7030    +  misc_feature   bom (fragment): basis of mobility region from pBR322
   7058..7486    -  rep_origin     f1 ori (sequence partly withheld): f1 bacteriophage origin of replication; arrow indicates direction of (+) strand synthesis
   7490..29      -  CDS            lacZα (fragment) (across the origin): LacZα fragment of β-galactosidase; lacZ fragment
>Addgene plasmid #168433 | pTL372 | addgene full sequence | sequence record 349983 | Addgene NGS Result
CGGTGCGGGCCTCTTCGCTATTACGCCAGATCCTTTTGTTGTTTCCGGGTGTACAATATGGACTTCCTCT
TTTCTGGCAACCAAACCCATACATCGGGATTCCTATAATACCTTCGTTGGTCTCCCTAACATGTAGGTGG
CGGAGGGGAGATATACAATAGAACAGATACCAGACAAGACATAATGGGCTAAACAAGACTACACCAATTA
CACTGCCTCATTGATGGTGGTACATAACGAACTAATACTGTAGCCCTAGACTTGATAGCCATCATCATAT
CGAAGTTTCACTACCCTTTTTCCATTTGCCATCTATTGAAGTAATAATAGGCGCATGCAACTTCTTTTCT
TTTTTTTTCTTTTCTCTCTCCCCCGTTGTTGTCTCACCATATCCGCAATGACAAAAAAATGATGGAAGAC
ACTAAAGGAAAAAATTAACGACAAAGACAGCACCAACAGATGTCGTTGTTCCAGAGCTGATGAGGGGTAT
CTCGAAGCACACGAAACTTTTTCCTTCCTTCATTCACGCACACTACTCTCTAATGAGCAACGGTATACGG
CCTTCCTTCCAGTTACTTGAATTTGAAATAAAAAAAAGTTTGCTGTCTTGCTATCAAGTATAAATAGACC
TGCAATTATTAATCTTTTGTTTCCTCGTCATTGTTCTCGTTCCCTTTCTTCCTTGTTTCTTTTTCTGCAC
AATATTTCAAGCTATACCAAGCATACAATCAACTCCAAGCTTGAAGCAAGCCTCCTGAAAGATGAAGCTA
CTGTCTTCTATCGAACAAGCATGCGATATTTGCCGACTTAAAAAGCTCAAGTGCTCCAAAGAAAAACCGA
AGTGCGCCAAGTGTCTGAAGAACAACTGGGAGTGTCGCTACTCTCCCAAAACCAAAAGGTCTCCGCTGAC
TAGGGCACATCTGACAGAAGTGGAATCAAGGCTAGAAAGACTGGAACAGCTATTTCTACTGATTTTTCCT
CGAGAAGACCTTGACATGATTTTGAAAATGGATTCTTTACAGGATATAAAAGCATTGTTAACAGGATTAT
TTGTACAAGATAATGTGAATAAAGATGCCGTCACAGATAGATTGGCTTCAGTGGAGACTGATATGCCTCT
AACATTGAGACAGCATAGAATAAGTGCGACATCATCATCGGAAGAGAGTAGTAACAAAGGTCAAAGACAG
TTGACTGTATCGCCGGAATTTGTAATACGACTCACTATAGGGCGAGCCGCCATCATGGAGGAGCAGAAGC
TGATCTCAGAGGAGGACCTGCATATGGCCATGGAGGCCGAATTCGTGCAGAAAATTGTGATTAAAGTGCA
TATGAGCAGCGATAAATGCCGCCGCAAAGCAATGGCCCTGGCAGCCAGCACCGGTGGTGTTGTGAGCGTG
GAACTGGCCGGTGATGATCGCAGCAAAGTGGTGGTGGTGGGCGATGTGGATAGCATTGGTCTGACCAATG
CCCTGCGCCGTAAAGTGGATGGTAGCGCCGAACTGGTGGAAGTGAGCGATGCCAGCAAAAAAGGATCCGT
CGACCTGCAGCGGCCGCATAACTAGCATAACCCCTTGGGGCCTCTAAACGGGTCTTGAGGGGTTTTTTGC
GCGCTTGCAGCCAAGCTAATTCCGGGCGAATTTCTTATGATTTATGATTTTTATTATTAAATAAGTTATA
AAAAAAATAAGTGTATACAAATTTTAAAGTGACTCTTAGGTTTTAAAACGAAAATTCTTATTCTTGAGTA
ACTCTTTCCTGTAGGTCAGGTTGCTTTCTCAGGTATAGCATGAGGTCGCTCTTATTGACCACACCTCTAC
CGGCATGCAAGCTTGGCGTAATCATGGTCATAGCTGTTTCCTGTGTGAAATTGTTATCCGCTCACAATTC
CACACAACATACGAGCCGGAAGCATAAAGTGTAAAGCCTGGGGTGCCTAATGAGTGAGCTAACTCACATT
AATTGCGTTGCGCTCACTGCCCGCTTTCCAGTCGGGAAACCTGTCGTGCCAGCTGCATTAATGAATCGGC
CAACGCGCGGGGAGAGGCGGTTTGCGTATTGGGCGCTCTTCCGCTTCCTCGCTCACTGACTCGCTGCGCT
CGGTCGTTCGGCTGCGGCGAGCGGTATCAGCTCACTCAAAGGCGGTAATACGGTTATCCACAGAATCAGG
GGATAACGCAGGAAAGAACATGTGAGCAAAAGGCCAGCAAAAGGCCAGGAACCGTAAAAAGGCCGCGTTG
CTGGCGTTTTTCCATAGGCTCCGCCCCCCTGACGAGCATCACAAAAATCGACGCTCAAGTCAGAGGTGGC
GAAACCCGACAGGACTATAAAGATACCAGGCGTTTCCCCCTGGAAGCTCCCTCGTGCGCTCTCCTGTTCC
GACCCTGCCGCTTACCGGATACCTGTCCGCCTTTCTCCCTTCGGGAAGCGTGGCGCTTTCTCATAGCTCA
CGCTGTAGGTATCTCAGTTCGGTGTAGGTCGTTCGCTCCAAGCTGGGCTGTGTGCACGAACCCCCCGTTC
AGCCCGACCGCTGCGCCTTATCCGGTAACTATCGTCTTGAGTCCAACCCGGTAAGACACGACTTATCGCC
ACTGGCAGCAGCCACTGGTAACAGGATTAGCAGAGCGAGGTATGTAGGCGGTGCTACAGAGTTCTTGAAG
TGGTGGCCTAACTACGGCTACACTAGAAGAACAGTATTTGGTATCTGCGCTCTGCTGAAGCCAGTTACCT
TCGGAAAAAGAGTTGGTAGCTCTTGATCCGGCAAACAAACCACCGCTGGTAGCGGTGGTTTTTTTGTTTG
CAAGCAGCAGATTACGCGCAGAAAAAAAGGATCTCAAGAAGATCCTTTGATCTTTTCTACGGGGTCTGAC
GCTCAGTGGAACGAAAACTCACGTTAAGGGATTTTGGTCATGAGATTATCAAAAAGGATCTTCACCTAGA
TCCTTTTAAATTAAAAATGAAGTTTTAAATCAATCTAAAGTATATATGAGTAACCTGAGGCTATGGCAGG
GCCTGCCGCCCCGACGTTGGCTGCGAGCCCTGGGCCTTCACCCGAACTTGGGGGGTGGGGTGGGGAAAAG
GAAGAAACGCGGGCGTATTGGCCCCAATGGGGTCTCGGTGGGGTATCGACAGAGTGCCAGCCCTGGGACC
GAACCCCGCGTTTATGAACAAACGACCCAACACCGTGCGTTTTATTCTGTCTTTTTATTGCCGTCATAGC
GCGGGTTCCTTCCGGTATTGTCTCCTTCCGTGTTTCAGTTAGCCTCCCCCTAGGGTGGGCGAAGAACTCC
AGCATGAGATCCCCGCGCTGGAGGATCATCCAGCCGGCGTCCCGGAAAACGATTCCGAAGCCCAACCTTT
CATAGAAGGCGGCGGTGGAATCGAAATCTCGTGATGGCAGGTTGGGCGTCGCTTGGTCGGTCATTTCGAA
CCCCAGAGTCCCGCTCAGAAGAACTCGTCAAGAAGGCGATAGAAGGCGATGCGCTGCGAATCGGGAGCGG
CGATACCGTAAAGCACGAGGAAGCGGTCAGCCCATTCGCCGCCAAGCTCTTCAGCAATATCACGGGTAGC
CAACGCTATGTCCTGATAGCGGTCCGCCACACCCAGCCGGCCACAGTCGATGAATCCAGAAAAGCGGCCA
TTTTCCACCATGATATTCGGCAAGCAGGCATCGCCATGAGTCACGACGAGATCCTCGCCGTCGGGCATGC
TCGCCTTGAGCCTGGCGAACAGTTCGGCTGGCGCGAGCCCCTGATGCTCTTCGTCCAGATCATCCTGATC
GACAAGACCGGCTTCCATCCGAGTACGTGCTCGCTCGATGCGATGTTTCGCTTGGTGGTCGAATGGGCAG
GTAGCCGGATCAAGCGTATGCAGCCGCCGCATTGCATCAGCCATGATGGATACTTTCTCGGCAGGAGCAA
GGTGAGATGACAGGAGATCCTGCCCCGGCACTTCGCCCAATAGCAGCCAGTCCCTTCCCGCTTCAGTGAC
AACGTCGAGCACAGCTGCGCAAGGAACGCCCGTCGTGGCCAGCCACGATAGCCGCGCTGCCTCGTCTTGC
AGTTCATTCAGGGCACCGGACAGGTCGGTCTTGACAAAAAGAACCGGGCGCCCCTGCGCTGACAGCCGGA
ACACGGCGGCATCAGAGCAGCCGATTGTCTGTTGTGCCCAGTCATAGCCGAATAGCCTCTCCACCCAAGC
GGCCGGAGAACCTGCGTGCAATCCATCTTGTTCAATCATACTCTTCCTTTTTCAATATTATTGAAGCATT
TATCAGGGTTATTGTCTCATGAGCGGATACATATTTGAATGTATTTAGAAAAATAAACAAATAGGGGTTC
CGCGCACATTTCCCCGAAAAGTGCCACCTGAACGAAGCATCTGTGCTTCATTTTGTAGAACAAAAATGCA
ACGCGAGAGCGCTAATTTTTCAAACAAAGAATCTGAGCTGCATTTTTACAGAACAGAAATGCAACGCGAA
AGCGCTATTTTACCAACGAAGAATCTGTGCTTCATTTTTGTAAAACAAAAATGCAACGCGAGAGCGCTAA
TTTTTCAAACAAAGAATCTGAGCTGCATTTTTACAGAACAGAAATGCAACGCGAGAGCGCTATTTTACCA
ACAAAGAATCTATACTTCTTTTTTGTTCTACAAAAATGCATCCCGAGAGCGCTATTTTTCTAACAAAGCA
TCTTAGATTACTTTTTTTCTCCTTTGTGCGCTCTATAATGCAGTCTCTTGATAACTTTTTGCACTGTAGG
TCCGTTAAGGTTAGAAGAAGGCTACTTTGGTGTCTATTTTCTCTTCCATAAAAAAAGCCTGACTCCACTT
CCCGCGTTTACTGATTACTAGCGAAGCTGCGGGTGCATTTTTTCAAGATAAAGGCATCCCCGATTATATT
CTATACCGATGTGGATTGCGCATACTTTGTGAACAGAAAGTGATAGCGTTGATGATTCTTCATTGGTCAG
AAAATTATGAACGGTTTCTTCTATTTTGTCTCTATATACTACGTATAGGAAATGTTTACATTTTCGTATT
GTTTTCGATTCACTCTATGAATAGTTCTTACTACAATTTTTTTGTCTAAAGAGTAATACTAGAGATAAAC
ATAAAAAATGTAGAGGTCGAGTTTAGATGCAAGTTCAAGGAGCGAAAGGTGGATGGGTAGGTTATATAGG
GATATAGCACAGAGATATATAGCAAAGAGATACTTTTGAGCAATGTTTGTGGAAGCGGTATTCGCAATAT
TTTAGTAGCTCGTTACAGTCCGGTGCGTTTTTGGTTTTTTGAAAGTGCGTCTTCAGAGCGCTTTTGGTTT
TCAAAAGCGCTCTGAAGTTCCTATACTTTCTAGAGAATAGGAACTTCGGAATAGGAACTTCAAAGCGTTT
CCGAAAACGAGCGCTTCCGAAAATGCAACGCGAGCTGCGCACATACAGCTCACTGTTCACGTCGCACCTA
TATCTGCGTGTTGCCTGTATATATATATACATGAGAAGAACGGCATAGTGCGTGTTTATGCTTAAATGCG
TACTTATATGCGTCTATTTATGTAGGATGAAAGGTAGTCTAGTACCTCCTGTGATATTATCCCATTCCAT
GCGGGGTATCGTATGCTTCCTTCAGCACTACCCTTTAGCTGTTCTATATGCTGCCACTCCTCAATTGGAT
TAGTCTCATCCTTCAATGCTATCATTTCCTTTGATATTGGATCATACTAAGAAACCATTATTATCATGAC
ATTAACCTATAAAAATAGGCGTATCACGAGGCCCTTTCGTCTCGCGCGTTTCGGTGATGACGGTGAAAAC
CTCTGACACATGCAGCTCCCGGAGACGGTCACAGCTTGTCTGTAAGCGGATGCCGGGAGCAGACAAGCCC
GTCAGGGCGCGTCAGCGGGTGTTGGCGGGTGTCGGGGCTGGCTTAACTATGCGGCATCAGAGCAGATTGT
ACTGAGAGTGCACCATAGATCAACGACATTACTATATATATAATATAGGAAGCATTTAATAGAACAGCAT
CGTAATATATGTGTACTTTGCAGTTATGACGCCAGATGGCAGTAGTGGAAGATATTCTTTATTGAAAAAT
AGCTTGTCACCTTACGTACAATCTTGATCCGGAGCTTTTCTTTTTTTGCCGATTAAGAATTAATTCGGTC
GAAAAAAGAAAAGGAGAGGGCCAAGAGGGAGGGCATTGGTGACTATTGAGCACGTGAGTATACGTGATTA
AGCACACAAAGGCAGCTTGGAGTATGTCTGTTATTAATTTCACAGGTAGTTCTGGTCCATTGGTGAAAGT
TTGCGGCTTGCAGAGCACAGAGGCCGCAGAATGTGCTCTAGATTCCGATGCTGACTTGCTGGGTATTATA
TGTGTGCCCAATAGAAAGAGAACAATTGACCCGGTTATTGCAAGGAAAATTTCAAGTCTTGTAAAAGCAT
ATAAAAATAGTTCAGGCACTCCGAAATACTTGGTTGGCGTGTTTCGTAATCAACCTAAGGAGGATGTTTT
GGCTCTGGTCAATGATTACGGCATTGATATCGTCCAACTGCATGGAGATGAGTCGTGGCAAGAATACCAA
GAGTTCCTCGGTTTGCCAGTTATTAAAAGACTCGTATTTCCAAAAGACTGCAACATACTACTCAGTGCAG
CTTCACAGAAACCTCATTCGTTTATTCCCTTGTTTGATTCAGAAGCAGGTGGGACAGGTGAACTTTTGGA
TTGGAACTCGATTTCTGACTGGGTTGGAAGGCAAGAGAGCCCCGAAAGCTTACATTTTATGTTAGCTGGT
GGACTGACGCCAGAAAATGTTGGTGATGCGCTTAGATTAAATGGCGTTATTGGTGTTGATGTAAGCGGAG
GTGTGGAGACAAATGGTGTAAAAGACTCTAACAAAATAGCAAATTTCGTCAAAAATGCTAAGAAATAGGT
TATTACTGAGTAGTATTTATTTAAGTATTGTTTGTGCACTTGCCGATCTATGCGGTGTGAAATACCGCAC
AGATGCGTAAGGAGAAAATACCGCATCAGGAAATTGTAAGCGTTAATATTTTGTTAAAATTCGCGTTAAA
TTTTTGTTAAATCAGCTCATTTTTTAACCAATAGGCCGAAATCGGCAAAATCCCTTATAAATCAAAAGAA
TAGACCGAGATAGGGT
[37 nt withheld, positions 7157-7193]
AAAGAACGTGGACTCCAACGTCAAAGG
[49 nt withheld, positions 7221-7269]
T
[91 nt withheld, positions 7271-7361]
G
[124 nt withheld, positions 7363-7486]
CCATTCGCCATTCAGGCTGCGCAACTGTTGGGAAGGGCGAT
