>Addgene plasmid #168433 | pTL372 | depositor partial sequence | sequence record 326533 | insert
GAATTCGTGCAGAAAATTGTGATTAAAGTGCATATGAGCAGCGATAAATGCCGCCGCAAAGCAATGGCCC
TGGCAGCCAGCACCGGTGGTGTTGTGAGCGTGGAACTGGCCGGTGATGATCGCAGCAAAGTGGTGGTGGT
GGGCGATGTGGATAGCATTGGTCTGACCAATGCCCTGCGCCGTAAAGTGGATGGTAGCGCCGAACTGGTG
GAAGTGAGCGATGCCAGCAAAAAAGGATCC
